>Addgene plasmid #14243 | pAG416GAL-ccdB-HA | depositor full sequence | sequence record 7906 | Author sequence
GACGAAAGGGCCTCGTGATACGCCTATTTTTATAGGTTAATGTCATGATAATAATGGTTTCTTAGGACGG
ATCGCTTGCCTGTAACTTACACGCGCCTCGTATCTTTTAATGATGGAATAATTTGGGAATTTACTCTGTG
TTTATTTATTTTTATGTTTTGTATTTGGATTTTAGAAAGTAAATAAAGAAGGTAGAAGAGTTACGGAATG
AAGAAAAAAAAATAAACAAAGGTTTAAAAAATTTCAACAAAAAGCGTACTTTACATATATATTTATTAGA
CAAGAAAAGCAGATTAAATAGATATACATTCGATTAACGATAAGTAAAATGTAAAATCACAGGATTTTCG
TGTGTGGTCTTCTACACAGACAAGATGAAACAATTCGGCATTAATACCTGAGAGCAGGAAGAGCAAGATA
AAAGGTAGTATTTGTTGGCGATCCCCCTAGAGTCTTTTACATCTTCGGAAAACAAAAACTATTTTTTCTT
TAATTTCTTTTTTTACTTTCTATTTTTAATTTATATATTTATATTAAAAAATTTAAATTATAATTATTTT
TATAGCACGTGATGAAAAGGACCCAGGTGGCACTTTTCGGGGAAATGTGCGCGGAACCCCTATTTGTTTA
TTTTTCTAAATACATTCAAATATGTATCCGCTCATGAGACAATAACCCTGATAAATGCTTCAATAATATT
GAAAAAGGAAGAGTATGAGTATTCAACATTTCCGTGTCGCCCTTATTCCCTTTTTTGCGGCATTTTGCCT
TCCTGTTTTTGCTCACCCAGAAACGCTGGTGAAAGTAAAAGATGCTGAAGATCAGTTGGGTGCACGAGTG
GGTTACATCGAACTGGATCTCAACAGCGGTAAGATCCTTGAGAGTTTTCGCCCCGAAGAACGTTTTCCAA
TGATGAGCACTTTTAAAGTTCTGCTATGTGGCGCGGTATTATCCCGTATTGACGCCGGGCAAGAGCAACT
CGGTCGCCGCATACACTATTCTCAGAATGACTTGGTTGAGTACTCACCAGTCACAGAAAAGCATCTTACG
GATGGCATGACAGTAAGAGAATTATGCAGTGCTGCCATAACCATGAGTGATAACACTGCGGCCAACTTAC
TTCTGACAACGATCGGAGGACCGAAGGAGCTAACCGCTTTTTTGCACAACATGGGGGATCATGTAACTCG
CCTTGATCGTTGGGAACCGGAGCTGAATGAAGCCATACCAAACGACGAGCGTGACACCACGATGCCTGTA
GCAATGGCAACAACGTTGCGCAAACTATTAACTGGCGAACTACTTACTCTAGCTTCCCGGCAACAATTAA
TAGACTGGATGGAGGCGGATAAAGTTGCAGGACCACTTCTGCGCTCGGCCCTTCCGGCTGGCTGGTTTAT
TGCTGATAAATCTGGAGCCGGTGAGCGTGGGTCTCGCGGTATCATTGCAGCACTGGGGCCAGATGGTAAG
CCCTCCCGTATCGTAGTTATCTACACGACGGGGAGTCAGGCAACTATGGATGAACGAAATAGACAGATCG
CTGAGATAGGTGCCTCACTGATTAAGCATTGGTAACTGTCAGACCAAGTTTACTCATATATACTTTAGAT
TGATTTAAAACTTCATTTTTAATTTAAAAGGATCTAGGTGAAGATCCTTTTTGATAATCTCATGACCAAA
ATCCCTTAACGTGAGTTTTCGTTCCACTGAGCGTCAGACCCCGTAGAAAAGATCAAAGGATCTTCTTGAG
ATCCTTTTTTTCTGCGCGTAATCTGCTGCTTGCAAACAAAAAAACCACCGCTACCAGCGGTGGTTTGTTT
GCCGGATCAAGAGCTACCAACTCTTTTTCCGAAGGTAACTGGCTTCAGCAGAGCGCAGATACCAAATACT
GTCCTTCTAGTGTAGCCGTAGTTAGGCCACCACTTCAAGAACTCTGTAGCACCGCCTACATACCTCGCTC
TGCTAATCCTGTTACCAGTGGCTGCTGCCAGTGGCGATAAGTCGTGTCTTACCGGGTTGGACTCAAGACG
ATAGTTACCGGATAAGGCGCAGCGGTCGGGCTGAACGGGGGGTTCGTGCACACAGCCCAGCTTGGAGCGA
ACGACCTACACCGAACTGAGATACCTACAGCGTGAGCTATGAGAAAGCGCCACGCTTCCCGAAGGGAGAA
AGGCGGACAGGTATCCGGTAAGCGGCAGGGTCGGAACAGGAGAGCGCACGAGGGAGCTTCCAGGGGGAAA
CGCCTGGTATCTTTATAGTCCTGTCGGGTTTCGCCACCTCTGACTTGAGCGTCGATTTTTGTGATGCTCG
TCAGGGGGGCGGAGCCTATGGAAAAACGCCAGCAACGCGGCCTTTTTACGGTTCCTGGCCTTTTGCTGGC
CTTTTGCTCACATGTTCTTTCCTGCGTTATCCCCTGATTCTGTGGATAACCGTATTACCGCCTTTGAGTG
AGCTGATACCGCTCGCCGCAGCCGAACGACCGAGCGCAGCGAGTCAGTGAGCGAGGAAGCGGAAGAGCGC
CCAATACGCAAACCGCCTCTCCCCGCGCGTTGGCCGATTCATTAATGCAGCTGGCACGACAGGTTTCCCG
ACTGGAAAGCGGGCAGTGAGCGCAACGCAATTAATGTGAGTTACCTCACTCATTAGGCACCCCAGGCTTT
ACACTTTATGCTTCCGGCTCCTATGTTGTGTGGAATTGTGAGCGGATAACAATTTCACACAGGAAACAGC
TATGACCATGATTACGCCAAGCGCGCAATTAACCCTCACTAAAGGGAACAAAAGCTGGAGCTCTAGTACG
GATTAGAAGCCGCCGAGCGGGCGACAGCCCTCCGACGGAAGACTCTCCTCCGTGCGTCCTCGTCTTCACC
GGTCGCGTTCCTGAAACGCAGATGTGCCTCGCGCCGCACTGCTCCGAACAATAAAGATTCTACAATACTA
GCTTTTATGGTTATGAAGAGGAAAAATTGGCAGTAACCTGGCCCCACAAACCTTCAAATTAACGAATCAA
ATTAACAACCATAGGATGATAATGCGATTAGTTTTTTAGCCTTATTTCTGGGGTAATTAATCAGCGAAGC
GATGATTTTTGATCTATTAACAGATATATAAATGGAAAAGCTGCATAACCACTTTAACTAATACTTTCAA
CATTTTCAGTTTGTATTACTTCTTATTCAAATGTCATAAAAGTATCAACAAAAAATTGTTAATATACCTC
TATACTTTAACGTCAAGGAGAAAAAACCCCGGATTCTAGAACTAGTGGATCCCCCATCACAAGTTTGTAC
AAAAAAGCTGAACGAGAAACGTAAAATGATATAAATATCAATATATTAAATTAGATTTTGCATAAAAAAC
AGACTACATAATACTGTAAAACACAACATATCCAGTCACTATGGCGGCCGCATTAGGCACCCCAGGCTTT
ACACTTTATGCTTCCGGCTCGTATAATGTGTGGATTTTGAGTTAGGATCCGTCGAGATTTTCAGGAGCTA
AGGAAGCTAAAATGGAGAAAAAAATCACTGGATATACCACCGTTGATATATCCCAATGGCATCGTAAAGA
ACATTTTGAGGCATTTCAGTCAGTTGCTCAATGTACCTATAACCAGACCGTTCAGCTGGATATTACGGCC
TTTTTAAAGACCGTAAAGAAAAATAAGCACAAGTTTTATCCGGCCTTTATTCACATTCTTGCCCGCCTGA
TGAATGCTCATCCGGAATTCCGTATGGCAATGAAAGACGGTGAGCTGGTGATATGGGATAGTGTTCACCC
TTGTTACACCGTTTTCCATGAGCAAACTGAAACGTTTTCATCGCTCTGGAGTGAATACCACGACGATTTC
CGGCAGTTTCTACACATATATTCGCAAGATGTGGCGTGTTACGGTGAAAACCTGGCCTATTTCCCTAAAG
GGTTTATTGAGAATATGTTTTTCGTCTCAGCCAATCCCTGGGTGAGTTTCACCAGTTTTGATTTAAACGT
GGCCAATATGGACAACTTCTTCGCCCCCGTTTTCACCATGGGCAAATATTATACGCAAGGCGACAAGGTG
CTGATGCCGCTGGCGATTCAGGTTCATCATGCCGTCTGTGATGGCTTCCATGTCGGCAGAATGCTTAATG
AATTACAACAGTACTGCGATGAGTGGCAGGGCGGGGCGTAAACGCCGCGTGGATCCGGCTTACTAAAAGC
CAGATAACAGTATGCGTATTTGCGCGCTGATTTTTGCGGTATAAGAATATATACTGATATGTATACCCGA
AGTATGTCAAAAAGAGGTATGCTATGAAGCAGCGTATTACAGTGACAGTTGACAGCGACAGCTATCAGTT
GCTCAAGGCATATATGATGTCAATATCTCCGGTCTGGTAAGCACAACCATGCAGAATGAAGCCCGTCGTC
TGCGTGCCGAACGCTGGAAAGCGGAAAATCAGGAAGGGATGGCTGAGGTCGCCCGGTTTATTGAAATGAA
CGGCTCTTTTGCTGACGAGAACAGGGGCTGGTGAAATGCAGTTTAAGGTTTACACCTATAAAAGAGAGAG
CCGTTATCGTCTGTTTGTGGATGTACAGAGTGATATTATTGACACGCCCGGGCGACGGATGGTGATCCCC
CTGGCCAGTGCACGTCTGCTGTCAGATAAAGTCTCCCGTGAACTTTACCCGGTGGTGCATATCGGGGATG
AAAGCTGGCGCATGATGACCACCGATATGGCCAGTGTGCCGGTCTCCGTTATCGGGGAAGAAGTGGCTGA
TCTCAGCCACCGCGAAAATGACATCAAAAACGCCATTAACCTGATGTTCTGGGGAATATAAATGTCAGGC
TCCCTTATACACAGCCAGTCTGCAGGTCGACCATAGTGACTGGATATGTTGTGTTTTACAGTATTATGTA
GTCTGTTTTTTATGCAAAATCTAATTTAATATATTGATATTTATATCATTTTACGTTTCTCGTTCAGCTT
TCTTGTACAAAGTGGTGATGGGCTGCAGGAATTCGATATCAAGCTTAGGTGGAATGTACCCATACGATGT
TCCTGACTATGCGGGCTATCCCTATGACGTCCCGGACTATGCAGGATCCTATCCATATGACGTTCCAGAT
TACGCTGCTCAGTGCTAACTCGAGTCATGTAATTAGTTATGTCACGCTTACATTCACGCCCTCCCCCCAC
ATCCGCTCTAACCGAAAAGGAAGGAGTTAGACAACCTGAAGTCTAGGTCCCTATTTATTTTTTTATAGTT
ATGTTAGTATTAAGAACGTTATTTATATTTCAAATTTTTCTTTTTTTTCTGTACAGACGCGTGTACGCAT
GTAACATTATACTGAAAACCTTGCTTGAGAAGGTTTTGGGACGCTCGAAGGCTTTAATTTGCGGCCGGTA
CCCAATTCGCCCTATAGTGAGTCGTATTACGCGCGCTCACTGGCCGTCGTTTTACAACGTCGTGACTGGG
AAAACCCTGGCGTTACCCAACTTAATCGCCTTGCAGCACATCCCCCTTTCGCCAGCTGGCGTAATAGCGA
AGAGGCCCGCACCGATCGCCCTTCCCAACAGTTGCGCAGCCTGAATGGCGAATGGCGCG
[124 nt withheld, positions 5590-5713]
C
[91 nt withheld, positions 5715-5805]
A
[49 nt withheld, positions 5807-5855]
CCTTTGACGTTGGAGTCCACGTTCTTT
[37 nt withheld, positions 5883-5919]
ACCCTATCTCGGTCTATTCTTTTGATTTATAAGGGATTTTGCCGATTTCGGCCTATTGGTTAAAAAATGA
GCTGATTTAACAAAAATTTAACGCGAATTTTAACAAAATATTAACGTTTACAATTTCCTGATGCGGTATT
TTCTCCTTACGCATCTGTGCGGTATTTCACACCGCATAGGGTAATAACTGATATAATTAAATTGAAGCTC
TAATTTGTGAGTTTAGTATACATGCATTTACTTATAATACAGTTTTTTAGTTTTGCTGGCCGCATCTTCT
CAAATATGCTTCCCAGCCTGCTTTTCTGTAACGTTCACCCTCTACCTTAGCATCCCTTCCCTTTGCAAAT
AGTCCTCTTCCAACAATAATAATGTCAGATCCTGTAGAGACCACATCATCCACGGTTCTATACTGTTGAC
CCAATGCGTCTCCCTTGTCATCTAAACCCACACCGGGTGTCATAATCAACCAATCGTAACCTTCATCTCT
TCCACCCATGTCTCTTTGAGCAATAAAGCCGATAACAAAATCTTTGTCGCTCTTCGCAATGTCAACAGTA
CCCTTAGTATATTCTCCAGTAGATAGGGAGCCCTTGCATGACAATTCTGCTAACATCAAAAGGCCTCTAG
GTTCCTTTGTTACTTCTTCTGCCGCCTGCTTCAAACCGCTAACAATACCTGGGCCCACCACACCGTGTGC
ATTCGTAATGTCTGCCCATTCTGCTATTCTGTATACACCCGCAGAGTACTGCAATTTGACTGTATTACCA
ATGTCAGCAAATTTTCTGTCTTCGAAGAGTAAAAAATTGTACTTGGCGGATAATGCCTTTAGCGGCTTAA
CTGTGCCCTCCATGGAAAAATCAGTCAAGATATCCACATGTGTTTTTAGTAAACAAATTTTGGGACCTAA
TGCTTCAACTAACTCCAGTAATTCCTTGGTGGTACGAACATCCAATGAAGCACACAAGTTTGTTTGCTTT
TCGTGCATGATATTAAATAGCTTGGCAGCAACAGGACTAGGATGAGTAGCAGCACGTTCCTTATATGTAG
CTTTCGACATGATTTATCTTCGTTTCCTGCAGGTTTTTGTTCTGTGCAGTTGGGTTAAGAATACTGGGCA
ATTTCATGTTTCTTCAACACTACATATGCGTATATATACCAATCTAAGTCTGTGCTCCTTCCTTCGTTCT
TCCTTCTGTTCGGAGATTACCGAATCAAAAAAATTTCAAAGAAACCGAAATCAAAAAAAAGAATAAAAAA
AAAATGATGAATTGAATTGAAAAGCTGTGGTATGGTGCACTCTCAGTACAATCTGCTCTGATGCCGCATA
GTTAAGCCAGCCCCGACACCCGCCAACACCCGCTGACGCGCCCTGACGGGCTTGTCTGCTCCCGGCATCC
GCTTACAGACAAGCTGTGACCGTCTCCGGGAGCTGCATGTGTCAGAGGTTTTCACCGTCATCACCGAAAC
GCGCGA
Features (pLannotate 1.2.2; 29 found; start..end, strand, type, name):
     70..573     -  misc_feature   CEN/ARS: S. cerevisiae CEN6 centromere fused to an autonomously replicating sequence
    610..714     +  promoter       AmpR promoter: bla
    715..1575    +  CDS            AmpR: β-lactamase; bla; confers resistance to ampicillin, carbenicillin, and related antibiotics
   1746..2334    +  rep_origin     ori: high-copy-number ColE1/pMB1/pBR322/pUC origin of replication
   2517..2609    +  CDS            lacI (fragment): lac repressor; lacI; The lac repressor binds to the lac operator to inhibit transcription in E. coli. This inhibition can be relieved by adding lactose or isopropyl-β-D-thiogalactopyranoside (IPTG).
   2622..2643    +  protein_bind   CAP binding site: CAP binding activates transcription in the presence of cAMP. E. coli catabolite activator protein
   2658..2688    +  promoter       lac promoter: promoter for the E. coli lac operon
   2696..2712    +  protein_bind   lac operator: The lac repressor binds to the lac operator to inhibit transcription in E. coli. This inhibition can be relieved by adding lactose or isopropyl-β-D-thiogalactopyranoside (IPTG). lac repressor encoded by lacI
   2757..2775    +  promoter       T3 promoter: promoter for bacteriophage T3 RNA polymerase
   2799..3240    +  promoter       GAL1 promoter: S. cerevisiae GAL1; inducible promoter, regulated by Gal4
   3255..3275    +  misc_feature   MCS (fragment): pBluescript multiple cloning site
   3279..3403    +  protein_bind   attR1: mutant version of attR; recombination site for the Gateway® LR reaction LR Clonase™
   3428..3458    +  promoter       lac UV5 promoter: E. coli lac promoter with an "up" mutation
   3482..3511    +  promoter       cat promoter (fragment): promoter of the E. coli cat gene encoding chloramphenicol acetyltransferase
   3512..4171    +  CDS            CmR: chloramphenicol acetyltransferase; cat; confers resistance to chloramphenicol
   4353..4511    +  CDS            ccdA (fragment): CCDA_ECO57 - Also known as H, letA. Experimental evidence at protein level: Swiss-Prot protein existence level 1. Antitoxin component of a type II toxin-antitoxin (TA) system which inhibits the post-segregational killing (PSK) of plasmid-free cells, also referred to as a plasmid addiction system. Binds to and blocks the activity of CcdB; will also remove bound CcdB protein from the CcdB-GyrA complex by forming a CcdA-CcdB complex, a process termed rejuvenation. Functions as a transcriptional corepressor for the ccdAB operon, repression also requires CcdB (By similarity). From Escherichia coli
   4516..4818    +  CDS            ccdB: CCDB_ECOLI - Also known as G, letB, letD. Experimental evidence at protein level: Swiss-Prot protein existence level 1. Toxic component of a type II toxin-antitoxin (TA) system, functioning in plasmid maintainence. Responsible for the post- segregational killing (PSK) of plasmid-free cells, also referred to as a plasmid addiction system. Half-life of over 2 hours. Cell killing by CcdB is accompanied by filamentation, defects in chromosome and plasmid segregation, defects in cell division, formation of anucleate cells, decreased DNA synthesis and plasmid loss. Interferes with the activity of DN
   4862..4986    -  protein_bind   attR2: mutant version of attR; recombination site for the Gateway® LR reaction LR Clonase™
   4990..5017    +  misc_feature   MCS (fragment): pBluescript multiple cloning site
   5027..5116    +  CDS            3xHA: three tandem HA epitope tags
   5135..5382    +  terminator     CYC1 terminator: S. cerevisiae CYC1; transcription terminator for CYC1
   5401..5419    -  promoter       T7 promoter: promoter for bacteriophage T7 RNA polymerase
   5427..5582    +  CDS            lacZα (fragment): LacZα fragment of β-galactosidase; lacZ fragment
   5590..6045    +  rep_origin     f1 ori (sequence partly withheld): f1 bacteriophage origin of replication; arrow indicates direction of (+) strand synthesis
   6046..6097    -  misc_feature   bom (fragment): basis of mobility region from pBR322
   6176..6979    -  CDS            URA3: orotidine-5'-phosphate decarboxylase, required for uracil biosynthesis; S. cerevisiae URA3; yeast auxotrophic marker, counterselectable with 5-fluoroorotic acid (5-FOA)
   6980..7195    -  promoter       URA3 promoter: S. cerevisiae URA3
   7210..7259    -  misc_feature   bom (fragment): basis of mobility region from pBR322
   7361..1       -  CDS            rop (fragment) (across the origin): Rop protein, which maintains plasmids at low copy number; rop
