[The description below was written by a language model from this plasmid's Addgene catalogue record and pLannotate feature annotations shown in this document.]
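Description:
pAG416GAL-ccdB-HA is an empty Gateway destination vector for galactose-inducible expression of C-terminally HA-tagged proteins in Saccharomyces cerevisiae. It is built on the pRS416 shuttle backbone and is a centromeric plasmid: a CEN6/ARS element provides stable, low-copy maintenance in yeast, and the URA3 marker allows selection in uracil auxotrophs and counterselection with 5-FOA. In E. coli it replicates from a ColE1/pUC-type origin and carries ampicillin resistance. An f1 origin and flanking T3 and T7 promoters remain from the pBluescript-derived backbone, along with small lac, lacZα, bom and rop fragments that have no evident function here.

The expression unit consists of the GAL1 promoter, which is regulated by Gal4, followed by a Gateway cassette, a 3xHA epitope tag and the CYC1 terminator. The cassette is bounded by attR1 and attR2 and contains a chloramphenicol resistance gene and the ccdB toxin gene. Because ccdB kills ordinary E. coli strains, the unrecombined vector must be propagated in a ccdB-tolerant strain under both chloramphenicol and ampicillin selection. In an LR recombination with an entry clone, the gene of interest replaces the CmR–ccdB segment, so ccdB provides negative selection against unreacted vector in standard hosts. An open reading frame transferred without a stop codon and in the correct frame is read through attR2-derived sequence into the 3xHA tag, which allows detection or immunoprecipitation with anti-HA antibodies.

The plasmid belongs to a suite of yeast Gateway vectors intended for high-throughput genetic analysis. The depositor notes that the full sequence is given for reference only and may not match the physical plasmid exactly.
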