Addgene plasmid #14243: pAG416GAL-ccdB-HA
Purpose: (Empty Backbone)
Depositing lab: Susan Lindquist. Depositing organization: Whitehead Institute for Biomedical Research. Publication: A suite of Gateway cloning vectors for high-throughput genetic analysis in Saccharomyces cerevisiae. Alberti S, Gitler AD, Lindquist S. Yeast. 2007 Oct . 24(10):913-9. 10.1002/yea.1502 PubMed 17583893.
Backbone
  Vector backbone: pRS416
  Vector type: Yeast Expression ; Gateway Destination
  Selectable markers: URA3
Growth in bacteria
  Bacterial resistance: Chloramphenicol and Ampicillin, 25 & 100 μg/mL
  Growth temperature: 37°C
  Growth strain: ccdB Survival
  Growth instructions: DB3.1, ccdB Survival
  Copy number: Unknown
Gene/Insert
  Gene/Insert name: None
  Tag / fusion protein: 3HA (C terminal on backbone)
  Cloning method: Gateway Cloning
  Sequencing primers: 5′ GAL1
Terms and licenses: Academic/Nonprofit Terms; Industry Terms: Not Available to Industry
Depositor comments: Type of plasmid: CEN. This plasmid contains the Gateway technology from Invitrogen; Invitrogen requires purchasing of Gateway Clonase for carrying out the Gateway recombinational cloning reaction http://www.invitrogen.com Please note that the full plasmid sequence is provided as a reference only, and may not match the exact sequence of the plasmid.
How to cite: pAG416GAL-ccdB-HA was a gift from Susan Lindquist (Addgene plasmid # 14243 ; http://n2t.net/addgene:14243 ; RRID:Addgene_14243)
