>Addgene plasmid #14243 | pAG416GAL-ccdB-HA | addgene partial sequence | sequence record 20686 | 14243 with pRS_marker
TTTTCATTCATCATTTTTTTTTTATTCTTTTTTTTGATTTCGGTTTCCTTGAAATTTTTTTGATTCGGTA
ATCTCCGAACAGAAGGAAGAACGAAGGAAGGAGCACAGACTTAGATTGGTATATATACGCATATGTAGTG
TTGAAGAAACATGAAATTGCCCAGTATTCTTAACCCAACTGCACAGAACAAAAACCTGCAGGAAACGAAG
ATAAATCATGTCGAAAGCTACATATAAGGAACGTGCTGCTACTCATCCTAGTCCTGTTGCTGCCAAGCTA
TTTAATATCATGCACGAAAAGCAAACAAACTTGTGTGCTTCATTGGATGTTCGTACCACCAAGGAATTAC
TGGAGTTAGTTGAAGCATTAGGTCCCAAAATTTGTTTACTAAAAACACATGTGGATATCTTGACTGATTT
TTCCATGGAGGGCACAGTTAAGCCGCTAAAGGCATTATCCGCCAAGTACAATTTTTTACTCTTCGAAGAC
AGAAAATTTGCTGACATTGGTAATACAGTCAAATTGCAGTACTCTGCGGGTGTATACAGAATAGCAGAAT
GGGCAGACATTACGAATGCACACGGTGTGGTGGGCCCAGGTATTGTTAGCGGTTTGAAGCAGGCGGCAGA
AGAAGTAACAAAGGAACCTAGAGGCCTTTTGATGTTAGCAGAATTGTCATGCAAGGGCTCCCTATCTACT
GGAGATATACTAAGGGTACTGTTGACATTGCG
