>Addgene plasmid #14243 | pAG416GAL-ccdB-HA | addgene partial sequence | sequence record 20687 | 14243 with GW5
AGCCTGGGGGTGCCTAATGCGGCCGCCATAGTGACTGGATATGTTGTGTTTTACAGTATTATGTAGTCTG
TTTTTTATGCAAAATCTAATTTAATATATTGATATTTATATCATTTTACGTTTCTCGTTCAGCTTTTTTG
TACAAACTTGTGATGGGGGATCCACTAGTTCTAGAATCCGGGGTTTTTTCTCCTTGACGTTAAAGTATAG
AGGTATATTAACAATTTTTTGTTGATACTTTTATTACATTTGAATAAGAAGTAATACAAACCGAAAATGT
TGAAAGTATTAGTTAAAGTGGTTATGCAGTTTTTGCATTTATATATCTGTTAATAGATCAAAAATCATCG
CTTCGCTGATTAATTACCCCAGAAATAAGGCTAAAAAACTAATCGCATTATCATCCTATGGTTGTTAATT
TGATTCGTTCATTTGAAGGTTTGTGGGGCCAGGTTACTGCCAATTTTTCCTCTTCATAACCATAAAAGCT
AGTATTGTAGAATCTTTATTGTTCGGAGCAGTGCGGCGCGAGGCACATCTGCGTTTCAGGAACGCGACCG
GTGAAGACGAGGACGCACGGAGGAGAGTCTTCCTTCGGAGGGCTGTCACCCGCTCGGCGGCTTCTAATCC
GTACT
