>Addgene plasmid #14243 | pAG416GAL-ccdB-HA | addgene partial sequence | sequence record 20688 | 14243 with GW3
CTCGTTATCGGGGAAGAAGTGGCTGATCTCAGCCACCGCGAAAATGACATCAAAAACGCCATTAACCTGA
TGTTCTGGGGAATATAAATGTCAGGCTCCCTTATACACAGCCAGTCTGCAGGTCGACCATAGTGACTGGA
TATGTTGTGTTTTACAGTATTATGTAGTCTGTTTTTTATGCAAAATCTAATTTAATATATTGATATTTAT
ATCATTTTACGTTTCTCGTTCAGCTTTCTTGTACAAAGTGGTGATGGGCTGCAGGAATTCGATATCAAGC
TTAGGTGGAATGTACCCATACGATGTTCCTGACTATGCGGGCTATCCCTATGACGTCCCGGACTATGCAG
GATCCTATCCATATGACGTTCCAGATTACGCTGCTCAGTGCTAACTCGAGTCATGTAATTAGTTATGTCA
CGCTTACATTCACGCCCTCCCCCCACATCCGCTCTAACCGAAAAGGAAGGAGTTAGACAACCTGAAGTCT
AGGTCCCTATTTATTTTTTTATAGTTATGTTAGTATTAAGAACGTTATTTATATTTCAAATTTTTCTTTT
TTTTCTGTACAGACGCGTGTACGCATGTAACATTATACTGAAAACCTTGCTTGANAAGGTTTTGGGACGC
TCGAAGGCTTTAATTTGCGGCCGGTACCCAATTCGCCCTATAGTGAGTCGTATTACGCGCGCT
